Addgene plasmid #143029: TFORF0489
Purpose: Lentiviral vector for overexpressing transcription factor ORFs with unique 24-bp barcodes. Barcodes facilitate identification of transcription factors in pooled screens.
Depositing lab: Feng Zhang. Depositing organization: Broad Institute. Publication: A transcription factor atlas of directed differentiation. Joung J, Ma S, Tay T, Geiger-Schuller KR, Kirchgatterer PC, Verdine VK, Guo B, Arias-Garcia MA, Allen WE, Singh A, Kuksenko O, Abudayyeh OO, Gootenberg JS, Fu Z, Macrae RK, Buenrostro JD, Regev A, Zhang F. Cell. 2023 Jan 5;186(1):209-229.e26. doi: 10.1016/j.cell.2022.11.026. PubMed 36608654.
Backbone
  Vector backbone: pLX_TRC317
  Backbone manufacturer: Broad Institute Genetic Perturbation Platform
  Backbone size w/o insert (bp): 8264
  Vector type: Mammalian Expression, Lentiviral
  Selectable markers: Puromycin
Growth in bacteria
  Bacterial resistance: Ampicillin, 100 μg/mL
  Growth temperature: 37°C
  Growth strain: NEB Stable
  Copy number: High Copy
Gene/Insert
  Gene/Insert name: ZFP91
  Species: H. sapiens (human)
  Insert size (bp): 1814
  Entrez Gene: ZFP91 (a.k.a. DMS-8, DSM-8, FKSG11, PZF, ZFP-91, ZNF757)
  Promoter: EF1a
  Cloning method: Unknown
  Sequencing primers: 5′ GGGTGGAGACTGAAGTTAGGCCAG; 3′ CACATAGCGTAAAAGGAGCAACATAG
Terms and licenses: Academic/Nonprofit Terms; Industry Terms: Not Available to Industry
Depositor comments: NM_053023,ENST00000316059 . The transcription factor ORF portion of this plasmid was synthesized by Genewiz. Please test multiple small colonies in case of plasmid recombination. To make this collection available in a timely manner, a portion of this collection was not fully sequenced by Addgene. If an Addgene verified full plasmid sequence is not available, please contact us prior to placing an order to request the full sequence.
How to cite: TFORF0489 was a gift from Feng Zhang (Addgene plasmid # 143029 ; http://n2t.net/addgene:143029 ; RRID:Addgene_143029)
