[The description below was written by a language model from this plasmid's Addgene catalogue record and pLannotate feature annotations shown in this document.]
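Description:
TFORF0489 is a third-generation-style, self-inactivating lentiviral expression plasmid built on the pLX_TRC317 backbone and carrying the human ZFP91 open reading frame. It belongs to a barcoded transcription factor ORF collection in which each clone carries a unique 24-bp barcode, so that the overexpressed factor can be identified in pooled screens. In bacteria it is maintained through a high-copy ColE1/pUC-type origin and selected with ampicillin via the β-lactamase gene. An f1 origin and remnants of a lac/lacZα cloning region with T7 and T3 promoters are also present in the backbone. The depositor warns that the plasmid can recombine, as is common for LTR-containing vectors.

The viral portion begins with an RSV promoter fused to a truncated HIV-1 5' LTR, which drives Tat-independent transcription of the genomic RNA in packaging cells. This is followed by the Ψ packaging signal with a partial gag sequence, and by the RRE for Rev-dependent nuclear export. An SV40 early promoter drives puromycin N-acetyltransferase for selection of transduced mammalian cells. A cPPT/CTS element lies downstream of this cassette. The EF-1α promoter then constitutively expresses ZFP91, which the annotation describes as an atypical E3 ubiquitin ligase that activates the non-canonical NF-κB pathway. A WPRE follows to enhance transcript expression, and the ΔU3 3' LTR and an SV40 polyadenylation signal close the unit. The barcode is not annotated in the feature table; it may sit in the short region between the ORF and the WPRE, where only a small U6-like fragment is called. The construct is intended for stable ZFP91 overexpression, for example in directed differentiation screens.
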