Features (pLannotate 1.2.2; 31 found; start..end, strand, type, name):
      5..231     +  promoter       RSV promoter: Rous sarcoma virus enhancer/promoter
    232..412     +  LTR            5' LTR (truncated): truncated 5' long terminal repeat (LTR) from HIV-1
    459..584     +  misc_feature   HIV-1 Ψ: packaging signal of human immunodeficiency virus type 1
    568..931     +  CDS            HIV-1 gag (fragment): gag protein from human immunodeficiency virus 1; gag
   1077..1310    +  misc_feature   RRE: The Rev response element (RRE) of HIV-1 allows for Rev-dependent mRNA export from the nucleus to the cytoplasm.
   1687..1713    +  CDS            Rev (fragment): human immunodeficiency virus 1 (HIV-1) Rev protein; rev; enhances nuclear export of unspliced and incompletely spliced viral mRNAs
   1720..1743    +  promoter       SV40 promoter (fragment): SV40 early promoter
   1744..1815    +  promoter       SV40 promoter (fragment): SV40 enhancer and early promoter
   1839..1974    +  rep_origin     SV40 ori: SV40 origin of replication
   2020..2616    +  CDS            PuroR (fragment): puromycin N-acetyltransferase; pac from Streptomyces; confers resistance to puromycin
   2665..2782    +  misc_feature   cPPT/CTS: central polypurine tract and central termination sequence of HIV-1
   2847..2913    +  CDS            small t antigen (fragment): SV40 (simian virus 40) small t antigen
   2920..4098    +  promoter       EF-1α promoter: strong constitutive promoter for human elongation factor EF-1α
   4115..5824    +  CDS            ZFP91: ZFP91_HUMAN - Also known as ZNF757. Experimental evidence at protein level: Swiss-Prot protein existence level 1. Atypical E3 ubiquitin-protein ligase that mediates 'Lys-63'- linked ubiquitination of MAP3K14/NIK, leading to stabilize and activate MAP3K14/NIK. It thereby acts as an activator of the non-canonical NF- kappa-B2/NFKB2 pathway. May also play an important role in cell proliferation and/or anti-apoptosis. From Homo sapiens (Human).
   5840..5893    +  promoter       U6 promoter (fragment): RNA polymerase III promoter for human U6 snRNA
   5935..6523    +  misc_feature   WPRE: woodchuck hepatitis virus posttranscriptional regulatory element
   6574..6593    +  misc_feature   cPPT/CTS (fragment): central polypurine tract and central termination sequence of HIV-1
   6595..6828    +  LTR            3' LTR (ΔU3): self-inactivating 3' long terminal repeat (LTR) from HIV-1
   6906..7027    +  polyA_signal   SV40 poly(A) signal: SV40 polyadenylation signal
   7067..7202    +  rep_origin     SV40 ori: SV40 origin of replication
   7223..7241    -  promoter       T7 promoter: promoter for bacteriophage T7 RNA polymerase
   7249..7404    +  CDS            lacZα (fragment): LacZα fragment of β-galactosidase; lacZ fragment
   7409..7837    +  rep_origin     f1 ori (sequence partly withheld): f1 bacteriophage origin of replication; arrow indicates direction of (+) strand synthesis
   7890..7994    +  promoter       AmpR promoter: bla
   7995..8855    +  CDS            AmpR: β-lactamase; bla; confers resistance to ampicillin, carbenicillin, and related antibiotics
   9026..9614    +  rep_origin     ori: high-copy-number ColE1/pMB1/pBR322/pUC origin of replication
   9797..9889    +  CDS            lacI (fragment): lac repressor; lacI; The lac repressor binds to the lac operator to inhibit transcription in E. coli. This inhibition can be relieved by adding lactose or isopropyl-β-D-thiogalactopyranoside (IPTG).
   9902..9923    +  protein_bind   CAP binding site: CAP binding activates transcription in the presence of cAMP. E. coli catabolite activator protein
   9938..9968    +  promoter       lac promoter: promoter for the E. coli lac operon
   9976..9992    +  protein_bind   lac operator: The lac repressor binds to the lac operator to inhibit transcription in E. coli. This inhibition can be relieved by adding lactose or isopropyl-β-D-thiogalactopyranoside (IPTG). lac repressor encoded by lacI
  10037..10055   +  promoter       T3 promoter: promoter for bacteriophage T3 RNA polymerase
>Addgene plasmid #143029 | TFORF0489 | addgene full sequence | sequence record 399065 | Addgene NGS Result
TTAATGTAGTCTTATGCAATACTCTTGTAGTCTTGCAACATGGTAACGATGAGTTAGCAACATGCCTTAC
AAGGAGAGAAAAAGCACCGTGCATGCCGATTGGTGGAAGTAAGGTGGTACGATCGTGCCTTATTAGGAAG
GCAACAGACGGGTCTGACATGGATTGGACGAACCACTGAATTGCCGCATTGCAGAGATATTGTATTTAAG
TGCCTAGCTCGATACATAAACGGGTCTCTCTGGTTAGACCAGATCTGAGCCTGGGAGCTCTCTGGCTAAC
TAGGGAACCCACTGCTTAAGCCTCAATAAAGCTTGCCTTGAGTGCTTCAAGTAGTGTGTGCCCGTCTGTT
GTGTGACTCTGGTAACTAGAGATCCCTCAGACCCTTTTAGTCAGTGTGGAAAATCTCTAGCAGTGGCGCC
CGAACAGGGACTTGAAAGCGAAAGGGAAACCAGAGGAGCTCTCTCGACGCAGGACTCGGCTTGCTGAAGC
GCGCACGGCAAGAGGCGAGGGGCGGCGACTGGTGAGTACGCCAAAAATTTTGACTAGCGGAGGCTAGAAG
GAGAGAGATGGGTGCGAGAGCGTCAGTATTAAGCGGGGGAGAATTAGATCGCGATGGGAAAAAATTCGGT
TAAGGCCAGGGGGAAAGAAAAAATATAAATTAAAACATATAGTATGGGCAAGCAGGGAGCTAGAACGATT
CGCAGTTAATCCTGGCCTGTTAGAAACATCAGAAGGCTGTAGACAAATACTGGGACAGCTACAACCATCC
CTTCAGACAGGATCAGAAGAACTTAGATCATTATATAATACAGTAGCAACCCTCTATTGTGTGCATCAAA
GGATAGAGATAAAAGACACCAAGGAAGCTTTAGACAAGATAGAGGAAGAGCAAAACAAAAGTAAGACCAC
CGCACAGCAAGCGGCCGCTGATCTTCAGACCTGGAGGAGGAGATATGAGGGACAATTGGAGAAGTGAATT
ATATAAATATAAAGTAGTAAAAATTGAACCATTAGGAGTAGCACCCACCAAGGCAAAGAGAAGAGTGGTG
CAGAGAGAAAAAAGAGCAGTGGGAATAGGAGCTTTGTTCCTTGGGTTCTTGGGAGCAGCAGGAAGCACTA
TGGGCGCAGCGTCAATGACGCTGACGGTACAGGCCAGACAATTATTGTCTGGTATAGTGCAGCAGCAGAA
CAATTTGCTGAGGGCTATTGAGGCGCAACAGCATCTGTTGCAACTCACAGTCTGGGGCATCAAGCAGCTC
CAGGCAAGAATCCTGGCTGTGGAAAGATACCTAAAGGATCAACAGCTCCTGGGGATTTGGGGTTGCTCTG
GAAAACTCATTTGCACCACTGCTGTGCCTTGGAATGCTAGTTGGAGTAATAAATCTCTGGAACAGATTTG
GAATCACACGACCTGGATGGAGTGGGACAGAGAAATTAACAATTACACAAGCTTAATACACTCCTTAATT
GAAGAATCGCAAAACCAGCAAGAAAAGAATGAACAAGAATTATTGGAATTAGATAAATGGGCAAGTTTGT
GGAATTGGTTTAACATAACAAATTGGCTGTGGTATATAAAATTATTCATAATGATAGTAGGAGGCTTGGT
AGGTTTAAGAATAGTTTTTGCTGTACTTTCTATAGTGAATAGAGTTAGGCAGGGATATTCACCATTATCG
TTTCAGACCCACCTCCCAACCCCGAGGGGACCCATGCATTGCATCTCAATTAGTCAGCAACCAGGTGTGG
AAAGTCCCCAGGCTCCCCAGCAGGCAGAAGTATGCAAAGCATGCGTCTCAATTAGTCAGCAACCATAGTC
CCGCCCCTAACTCCGCCCATCCCGCCCCTAACTCCGCCCAGTTCCGCCCATTCTCCGCCCCATGGCTGAC
TAATTTTTTTTATTTATGCAGAGGCCGAGGCCGCCTCGGCCTCTGAGCTATTCCAGAAGTAGTGAGGAGG
CTTTTTTGGAGGCCTAGGCTTTTGCAAAAAGCTTTCTAGAGGTACCACCGGAGCTTACCATGACCGAGTA
CAAGCCCACGGTGCGCCTCGCCACCCGCGACGACGTCCCCAGGGCCGTACGCACCCTCGCCGCCGCGTTC
GCCGACTACCCCGCCACGCGCCACACCGTCGATCCGGACCGCCACATCGAGCGGGTCACCGAGCTGCAAG
AACTCTTCCTCACGCGCGTCGGGCTCGACATCGGCAAGGTGTGGGTCGCGGACGACGGCGCCGCCGTGGC
GGTCTGGACCACGCCGGAGAGCGTCGAAGCGGGGGCGGTGTTCGCCGAGATCGGCCCGCGCATGGCCGAG
TTGAGCGGTTCCCGGCTGGCCGCGCAGCAACAGATGGAAGGCCTCCTGGCGCCGCACCGGCCCAAGGAGC
CCGCGTGGTTCCTGGCCACCGTCGGCGTCTCGCCCGACCACCAGGGCAAGGGTCTGGGCAGCGCCGTCGT
GCTCCCCGGAGTGGAGGCGGCCGAGCGCGCCGGGGTGCCCGCCTTCCTGGAGACCTCCGCGCCCCGCAAC
CTCCCCTTCTACGAGCGGCTCGGCTTCACCGTCACCGCCGACGTCGAGGTGCCCGAAGGACCGCGCACCT
GGTGCATGACCCGCAAGCCCGGTGCCAGTTAACGAATTCTAGATCTTGAGACAAATGGCAGTATTCATCC
ACAATTTTAAAAGAAAAGGGGGGATTGGGGGGTACAGTGCAGGGGAAAGAATAGTAGACATAATAGCAAC
AGACATACAAACTAAAGAATTACAAAAACAAATTACAAAAATTCAAAATTTTCGGGTTTATTACAGGGAC
AGCAGAGATCCACTTTGGCGCCGGCTCGAGGCCTGCAGGTGCAAAGATGGATAAAGTTTTAAACAGAGAG
GAATCTTTGCAGCTAATGGACCTTCTAGGTCTTGAAAGGAGTGGGAATTGGCTCCGGTGCCCGTCAGTGG
GCAGAGCGCACATCGCCCACAGTCCCCGAGAAGTTGGGGGGAGGGGTCGGCAATTGAACCGGTGCCTAGA
GAAGGTGGCGCGGGGTAAACTGGGAAAGTGATGTCGTGTACTGGCTCCGCCTTTTTCCCGAGGGTGGGGG
AGAACCGTATATAAGTGCAGTAGTCGCCGTGAACGTTCTTTTTCGCAACGGGTTTGCCGCCAGAACACAG
GTAAGTGCCGTGTGTGGTTCCCGCGGGCCTGGCCTCTTTACGGGTTATGGCCCTTGCGTGCCTTGAATTA
CTTCCACCTGGCTGCAGTACGTGATTCTTGATCCCGAGCTTCGGGTTGGAAGTGGGTGGGAGAGTTCGAG
GCCTTGCGCTTAAGGAGCCCCTTCGCCTCGTGCTTGAGTTGAGGCCTGGCCTGGGCGCTGGGGCCGCCGC
GTGCGAATCTGGTGGCACCTTCGCGCCTGTCTCGCTGCTTTCGATAAGTCTCTAGCCATTTAAAATTTTT
GATGACCTGCTGCGACGCTTTTTTTCTGGCAAGATAGTCTTGTAAATGCGGGCCAAGATCTGCACACTGG
TATTTCGGTTTTTGGGGCCGCGGGCGGCGACGGGGCCCGTGCGTCCCAGCGCACATGTTCGGCGAGGCGG
GGCCTGCGAGCGCGGCCACCGAGAATCGGACGGGGGTAGTCTCAAGCTGGCCGGCCTGCTCTGGTGCCTG
GCCTCGCGCCGCCGTGTATCGCCCCGCCCTGGGCGGCAAGGCTGGCCCGGTCGGCACCAGTTGCGTGAGC
GGAAAGATGGCCGCTTCCCGGCCCTGCTGCAGGGAGCTCAAAATGGAGGACGCGGCGCTCGGGAGAGCGG
GCGGGTGAGTCACCCACACAAAGGAAAAGGGCCTTTCCGTCCTCAGCCGTCGCTTCATGTGACTCCACGG
AGTACCGGGCGCCGTCCAGGCACCTCGATTAGTTCTCGAGCTTTTGGAGTACGTCGTCTTTAGGTTGGGG
GGAGGGGTTTTATGCGATGGAGTTTCCCCACACTGAGTGGGTGGAGACTGAAGTTAGGCCAGCTTGGCAC
TTGATGTAATTCTCCTTGGAATTTGCCCTTTTTGAGTTTGGATCTTGGTTCATTCTCAAGCCTCAGACAG
TGGTTCAAAGTTTTTTTCTTCCATTTCAGGTGTCGTGAGGCTAGCACCGCCACCATGCCGGGGGAGACGG
AAGAGCCGAGACCCCCGGAGCAGCAGGACCAGGAAGGGGGAGAGGCGGCCAAGGCGGCTCCGGAGGAGCC
CCAACAACGGCCCCCTGAGGCGGTCGCGGCGGCGCCTGCAGGGACCACTAGCAGCCGCGTGCTGAGGGGA
GGTCGGGACCGAGGCCGGGCCGCTGCGGCCGCCGCCGCCGCAGCTGTGTCCCGCCGGAGGAAGGCCGAGT
ATCCCCGCCGGCGGAGGAGCAGCCCCAGCGCCAGGCCTCCCGACGTCCCCGGGCAGCAGCCCCAGGCCGC
GAAGTCCCCGTCTCCAGTTCAGGGCAAGAAGAGTCCGCGACTCCTATGCATAGAAAAAGTAACAACTGAT
AAAGATCCCAAGGAAGAAAAAGAGGAAGAAGACGATTCTGCCCTCCCTCAGGAAGTTTCCATTGCTGCAT
CTAGACCTAGCCGGGGCTGGCGTAGTAGTAGGACATCTGTTTCTCGCCATCGTGATACAGAGAACACCCG
AAGCTCTCGGTCCAAGACCGGTTCATTGCAGCTCATTTGCAAGTCAGAACCAAATACAGACCAACTTGAT
TATGATGTTGGAGAAGAGCATCAGTCTCCAGGTGGCATTAGTAGTGAAGAGGAAGAGGAGGAGGAAGAAG
AGATGTTAATCAGTGAAGAGGAGATACCATTCAAAGATGATCCAAGAGATGAGACCTACAAACCCCACTT
AGAAAGGGAAACCCCAAAGCCACGGAGAAAATCAGGGAAGGTAAAAGAAGAGAAGGAGAAGAAGGAAATT
AAAGTGGAAGTAGAGGTGGAGGTGAAAGAAGAGGAGAATGAAATTAGAGAGGATGAGGAACCTCCAAGGA
AGAGAGGAAGAAGACGAAAAGATGACAAAAGTCCACGTTTACCCAAAAGGAGAAAAAAGCCTCCAATCCA
GTATGTCCGTTGTGAGATGGAAGGATGTGGAACTGTCCTTGCCCATCCTCGCTATTTGCAGCACCACATT
AAATACCAGCATTTGCTGAAGAAGAAATATGTATGTCCCCATCCCTCCTGTGGACGACTCTTCAGGCTTC
AGAAGCAACTTCTGCGACATGCCAAACATCATACAGATCAAAGGGATTATATCTGTGAATATTGTGCTCG
GGCCTTCAAGAGTTCCCACAATCTGGCAGTGCACCGGATGATTCACACTGGCGAGAAGCCATTACAATGT
GAGATCTGTGGATTTACTTGTCGACAAAAGGCATCTCTTAATTGGCACATGAAGAAACATGATGCAGACT
CCTTCTACCAGTTTTCTTGCAATATCTGTGGCAAAAAATTTGAGAAGAAGGACAGCGTAGTGGCACACAA
GGCAAAAAGCCACCCTGAGGTGCTGATTGCAGAAGCTCTGGCTGCCAATGCAGGCGCCCTCATCACCAGC
ACAGATATCTTGGGCACTAACCCAGAGTCCCTGACGCAGCCTTCAGATGGTCAGGGTCTTCCTCTTCTTC
CTGAGCCCTTGGGAAACTCAACCTCTGGAGAGTGCCTACTGTTAGAAGCTGAAGGGATGTCAAAGTCATA
CTGCAGTGGGACGGAACGGGTGAGCCTGATGGCTGATGGGAAGATCTTTGTGGGAAGCGGCAGCAGTGGA
GGCACTGAAGGGCTGGTTATGAACTCAGATATACTCGGTGCTACCACAGAGGTTCTGATTGAAGATTCAG
ACTCTGCCGGACCTTAGTAATGAACTAGTCCGTAACTTGAAAGTATTTCGATTTCTTGGCTTTATATATC
TTGTGGAAAGGACGAACGTGAGGAAATGTTGGTCCCAGGACGCGTTAAGTCGACAATCAACCTCTGGATT
ACAAAATTTGTGAAAGATTGACTGGTATTCTTAACTATGTTGCTCCTTTTACGCTATGTGGATACGCTGC
TTTAATGCCTTTGTATCATGCTATTGCTTCCCGTATGGCTTTCATTTTCTCCTCCTTGTATAAATCCTGG
TTGCTGTCTCTTTATGAGGAGTTGTGGCCCGTTGTCAGGCAACGTGGCGTGGTGTGCACTGTGTTTGCTG
ACGCAACCCCCACTGGTTGGGGCATTGCCACCACCTGTCAGCTCCTTTCCGGGACTTTCGCTTTCCCCCT
CCCTATTGCCACGGCGGAACTCATCGCCGCCTGCCTTGCCCGCTGCTGGACAGGGGCTCGGCTGTTGGGC
ACTGACAATTCCGTGGTGTTGTCGGGGAAATCATCGTCCTTTCCTTGGCTGCTCGCCTGTGTTGCCACCT
GGATTCTGCGCGGGACGTCCTTCTGCTACGTCCCTTCGGCCCTCAATCCAGCGGACCTTCCTTCCCGCGG
CCTGCTGCCGGCTCTGCGGCCTCTTCCGCGTCTTCGCCTTCGCCCTCAGACGAGTCGGATCTCCCTTTGG
GCCGCCTCCCCGCGTCGACTTTAAGACCAATGACTTACAAGGCAGCTGTAGATCTTAGCCACTTTTTAAA
AGAAAAGGGGGGACTGGAAGGGCTAATTCACTCCCAACGAAGACAAGATCTGCTTTTTGCTTGTACTGGG
TCTCTCTGGTTAGACCAGATCTGAGCCTGGGAGCTCTCTGGCTAACTAGGGAACCCACTGCTTAAGCCTC
AATAAAGCTTGCCTTGAGTGCTTCAAGTAGTGTGTGCCCGTCTGTTGTGTGACTCTGGTAACTAGAGATC
CCTCAGACCCTTTTAGTCAGTGTGGAAAATCTCTAGCAGTACGTATAGTAGTTCATGTCATCTTATTATT
CAGTATTTATAACTTGCAAAGAAATGAATATCAGAGAGTGAGAGGAACTTGTTTATTGCAGCTTATAATG
GTTACAAATAAAGCAATAGCATCACAAATTTCACAAATAAAGCATTTTTTTCACTGCATTCTAGTTGTGG
TTTGTCCAAACTCATCAATGTATCTTATCATGTCTGGCTCTAGCTATCCCGCCCCTAACTCCGCCCATCC
CGCCCCTAACTCCGCCCAGTTCCGCCCATTCTCCGCCCCATGGCTGACTAATTTTTTTTATTTATGCAGA
GGCCGAGGCCGCCTCGGCCTCTGAGCTATTCCAGAAGTAGTGAGGAGGCTTTTTTGGAGGCCTAGGGACG
TACCCAATTCGCCCTATAGTGAGTCGTATTACGCGCGCTCACTGGCCGTCGTTTTACAACGTCGTGACTG
GGAAAACCCTGGCGTTACCCAACTTAATCGCCTTGCAGCACATCCCCCTTTCGCCAGCTGGCGTAATAGC
GAAGAGGCCCGCACCGATCGCCCTTCCCAACAGTTGCGCAGCCTGAATGGCGAATGGG
[124 nt withheld, positions 7409-7532]
C
[91 nt withheld, positions 7534-7624]
A
[49 nt withheld, positions 7626-7674]
CCTTTGACGTTGGAGTCCACGTTCTTT
[37 nt withheld, positions 7702-7738]
ACCCTATCTCGGTCTATTCTTTTGATTTATAAGGGATTTTGCCGATTTCGGCCTATTGGTTAAAAAATGA
GCTGATTTAACAAAAATTTAACGCGAATTTTAACAAAATATTAACGCTTACAATTTAGGTGGCACTTTTC
GGGGAAATGTGCGCGGAACCCCTATTTGTTTATTTTTCTAAATACATTCAAATATGTATCCGCTCATGAG
ACAATAACCCTGATAAATGCTTCAATAATATTGAAAAAGGAAGAGTATGAGTATTCAACATTTCCGTGTC
GCCCTTATTCCCTTTTTTGCGGCATTTTGCCTTCCTGTTTTTGCTCACCCAGAAACGCTGGTGAAAGTAA
AAGATGCTGAAGATCAGTTGGGTGCACGAGTGGGTTACATCGAACTGGATCTCAACAGCGGTAAGATCCT
TGAGAGTTTTCGCCCCGAAGAACGTTTTCCAATGATGAGCACTTTTAAAGTTCTGCTATGTGGCGCGGTA
TTATCCCGTATTGACGCCGGGCAAGAGCAACTCGGTCGCCGCATACACTATTCTCAGAATGACTTGGTTG
AGTACTCACCAGTCACAGAAAAGCATCTTACGGATGGCATGACAGTAAGAGAATTATGCAGTGCTGCCAT
AACCATGAGTGATAACACTGCGGCCAACTTACTTCTGACAACGATCGGAGGACCGAAGGAGCTAACCGCT
TTTTTGCACAACATGGGGGATCATGTAACTCGCCTTGATCGTTGGGAACCGGAGCTGAATGAAGCCATAC
CAAACGACGAGCGTGACACCACGATGCCTGTAGCAATGGCAACAACGTTGCGCAAACTATTAACTGGCGA
ACTACTTACTCTAGCTTCCCGGCAACAATTAATAGACTGGATGGAGGCGGATAAAGTTGCAGGACCACTT
CTGCGCTCGGCCCTTCCGGCTGGCTGGTTTATTGCTGATAAATCTGGAGCCGGTGAGCGTGGGTCTCGCG
GTATCATTGCAGCACTGGGGCCAGATGGTAAGCCCTCCCGTATCGTAGTTATCTACACGACGGGGAGTCA
GGCAACTATGGATGAACGAAATAGACAGATCGCTGAGATAGGTGCCTCACTGATTAAGCATTGGTAACTG
TCAGACCAAGTTTACTCATATATACTTTAGATTGATTTAAAACTTCATTTTTAATTTAAAAGGATCTAGG
TGAAGATCCTTTTTGATAATCTCATGACCAAAATCCCTTAACGTGAGTTTTCGTTCCACTGAGCGTCAGA
CCCCGTAGAAAAGATCAAAGGATCTTCTTGAGATCCTTTTTTTCTGCGCGTAATCTGCTGCTTGCAAACA
AAAAAACCACCGCTACCAGCGGTGGTTTGTTTGCCGGATCAAGAGCTACCAACTCTTTTTCCGAAGGTAA
CTGGCTTCAGCAGAGCGCAGATACCAAATACTGTTCTTCTAGTGTAGCCGTAGTTAGGCCACCACTTCAA
GAACTCTGTAGCACCGCCTACATACCTCGCTCTGCTAATCCTGTTACCAGTGGCTGCTGCCAGTGGCGAT
AAGTCGTGTCTTACCGGGTTGGACTCAAGACGATAGTTACCGGATAAGGCGCAGCGGTCGGGCTGAACGG
GGGGTTCGTGCACACAGCCCAGCTTGGAGCGAACGACCTACACCGAACTGAGATACCTACAGCGTGAGCT
ATGAGAAAGCGCCACGCTTCCCGAAGGGAGAAAGGCGGACAGGTATCCGGTAAGCGGCAGGGTCGGAACA
GGAGAGCGCACGAGGGAGCTTCCAGGGGGAAACGCCTGGTATCTTTATAGTCCTGTCGGGTTTCGCCACC
TCTGACTTGAGCGTCGATTTTTGTGATGCTCGTCAGGGGGGCGGAGCCTATGGAAAAACGCCAGCAACGC
GGCCTTTTTACGGTTCCTGGCCTTTTGCTGGCCTTTTGCTCACATGTTCTTTCCTGCGTTATCCCCTGAT
TCTGTGGATAACCGTATTACCGCCTTTGAGTGAGCTGATACCGCTCGCCGCAGCCGAACGACCGAGCGCA
GCGAGTCAGTGAGCGAGGAAGCGGAAGAGCGCCCAATACGCAAACCGCCTCTCCCCGCGCGTTGGCCGAT
TCATTAATGCAGCTGGCACGACAGGTTTCCCGACTGGAAAGCGGGCAGTGAGCGCAACGCAATTAATGTG
AGTTAGCTCACTCATTAGGCACCCCAGGCTTTACACTTTATGCTTCCGGCTCGTATGTTGTGTGGAATTG
TGAGCGGATAACAATTTCACACAGGAAACAGCTATGACCATGATTACGCCAAGCGCGCAATTAACCCTCA
CTAAAGGGAACAAAAGCTGGAGCTGCAAGC
