>Addgene plasmid #143029 | TFORF0489 | depositor partial sequence | sequence record 281225 | Insert
ACCGCCACCATGCCGGGGGAGACGGAAGAGCCGAGACCCCCGGAGCAGCAGGACCAGGAAGGGGGAGAGG
CGGCCAAGGCGGCTCCGGAGGAGCCCCAACAACGGCCCCCTGAGGCGGTCGCGGCGGCGCCTGCAGGGAC
CACTAGCAGCCGCGTGCTGAGGGGAGGTCGGGACCGAGGCCGGGCCGCTGCGGCCGCCGCCGCCGCAGCT
GTGTCCCGCCGGAGGAAGGCCGAGTATCCCCGCCGGCGGAGGAGCAGCCCCAGCGCCAGGCCTCCCGACG
TCCCCGGGCAGCAGCCCCAGGCCGCGAAGTCCCCGTCTCCAGTTCAGGGCAAGAAGAGTCCGCGACTCCT
ATGCATAGAAAAAGTAACAACTGATAAAGATCCCAAGGAAGAAAAAGAGGAAGAAGACGATTCTGCCCTC
CCTCAGGAAGTTTCCATTGCTGCATCTAGACCTAGCCGGGGCTGGCGTAGTAGTAGGACATCTGTTTCTC
GCCATCGTGATACAGAGAACACCCGAAGCTCTCGGTCCAAGACCGGTTCATTGCAGCTCATTTGCAAGTC
AGAACCAAATACAGACCAACTTGATTATGATGTTGGAGAAGAGCATCAGTCTCCAGGTGGCATTAGTAGT
GAAGAGGAAGAGGAGGAGGAAGAAGAGATGTTAATCAGTGAAGAGGAGATACCATTCAAAGATGATCCAA
GAGATGAGACCTACAAACCCCACTTAGAAAGGGAAACCCCAAAGCCACGGAGAAAATCAGGGAAGGTAAA
AGAAGAGAAGGAGAAGAAGGAAATTAAAGTGGAAGTAGAGGTGGAGGTGAAAGAAGAGGAGAATGAAATT
AGAGAGGATGAGGAACCTCCAAGGAAGAGAGGAAGAAGACGAAAAGATGACAAAAGTCCACGTTTACCCA
AAAGGAGAAAAAAGCCTCCAATCCAGTATGTCCGTTGTGAGATGGAAGGATGTGGAACTGTCCTTGCCCA
TCCTCGCTATTTGCAGCACCACATTAAATACCAGCATTTGCTGAAGAAGAAATATGTATGTCCCCATCCC
TCCTGTGGACGACTCTTCAGGCTTCAGAAGCAACTTCTGCGACATGCCAAACATCATACAGATCAAAGGG
ATTATATCTGTGAATATTGTGCTCGGGCCTTCAAGAGTTCCCACAATCTGGCAGTGCACCGGATGATTCA
CACTGGCGAGAAGCCATTACAATGTGAGATCTGTGGATTTACTTGTCGACAAAAGGCATCTCTTAATTGG
CACATGAAGAAACATGATGCAGACTCCTTCTACCAGTTTTCTTGCAATATCTGTGGCAAAAAATTTGAGA
AGAAGGACAGCGTAGTGGCACACAAGGCAAAAAGCCACCCTGAGGTGCTGATTGCAGAAGCTCTGGCTGC
CAATGCAGGCGCCCTCATCACCAGCACAGATATCTTGGGCACTAACCCAGAGTCCCTGACGCAGCCTTCA
GATGGTCAGGGTCTTCCTCTTCTTCCTGAGCCCTTGGGAAACTCAACCTCTGGAGAGTGCCTACTGTTAG
AAGCTGAAGGGATGTCAAAGTCATACTGCAGTGGGACGGAACGGGTGAGCCTGATGGCTGATGGGAAGAT
CTTTGTGGGAAGCGGCAGCAGTGGAGGCACTGAAGGGCTGGTTATGAACTCAGATATACTCGGTGCTACC
ACAGAGGTTCTGATTGAAGATTCAGACTCTGCCGGACCTTAGTAATGAACTAGTCCGTAACTTGAAAGTA
TTTCGATTTCTTGGCTTTATATATCTTGTGGAAAGGACGAACGTGAGGAAATGTTGGTCCCAGG
