>Addgene plasmid #143029 | TFORF0489 | depositor partial sequence | sequence record 281226 | Barcode
ACGTGAGGAAATGTTGGTCCCAGG
